Addgene plasmid #240211: pSC-MRscRNA
Purpose: Yeast vector expressing theophylline-responsive MR-scRNA
Depositing lab: Wilfred Chen. Depositing organization: University of Delaware. Publication: Metabolite-responsive scaffold RNAs for dynamic CRISPR transcriptional regulation. Stohr AM, Hansen H, Richards B, Park H, Goncalves AG, Agrawal A, Blenner M, Chen W. Nucleic Acids Res. 2025 Nov 13;53(21):gkaf1290. doi: 10.1093/nar/gkaf1290. PubMed 41277686.
Backbone
  Vector backbone: pUC
  Total vector size (bp): 5265
  Vector type: Yeast Expression
  Selectable markers: URA3
Growth in bacteria
  Bacterial resistance: Ampicillin, 100 μg/mL
  Growth temperature: 37°C
  Growth strain: DH5alpha
  Copy number: High Copy
Gene/Insert
  Gene/Insert name: Theophylline MR-scRNA targeting TetO
  gRNA/shRNA sequence: acttttctctatcactgata
  Species: Synthetic
  Promoter: SNR52
  Cloning method: Gibson Cloning
  Sequencing primers: 5′ T7
Resource information
  A portion of this plasmid was derived from a plasmid made by: Wendell Lim and Stanley Qi (Addgene plasmid 62313)
Terms and licenses: Academic/Nonprofit Terms; Industry Terms
How to cite: pSC-MRscRNA was a gift from Wilfred Chen (Addgene plasmid # 240211 ; http://n2t.net/addgene:240211 ; RRID:Addgene_240211)
