[The description below was written by a language model from this plasmid's Addgene catalogue record and pLannotate feature annotations shown in this document.]
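Description:
pSC-MRscRNA is a roughly 5.3 kb yeast expression shuttle plasmid on a pUC-type backbone, built to express a theophylline-responsive, metabolite-responsive scaffold RNA (MR-scRNA) in Saccharomyces cerevisiae. In E. coli it replicates at high copy from the ColE1/pUC origin and is selected with ampicillin through the β-lactamase gene. In yeast it is maintained as a low-copy centromeric episome by a CEN6/ARS element and selected by uracil prototrophy through URA3 under its native promoter, a marker that can also be counterselected with 5-FOA. An f1 origin and remnants of the lacZα cloning region (lac promoter and operator, flanking T7 and T3 promoters, and small lacI, rop and bom fragments) are carried over from the parental vector.

The payload is a compact RNA polymerase III cassette. The SNR52 snoRNA promoter drives a synthetic guide whose 20-nt spacer targets the tetO operator. This is why the annotation software flags a short "tetracycline response element" fragment at the spacer position rather than a genuine TRE. The spacer is followed by a Streptococcus pyogenes Cas9 gRNA scaffold, annotated only as a fragment. An unannotated stretch of about 85 nt lies between it and the SUP4 terminator, and it presumably holds the theophylline-sensing and effector-recruiting extensions, though the record does not detail their architecture.

Scaffold RNAs combine dCas9 targeting with RNA modules that recruit transcriptional effectors, so this design is intended to make CRISPR-based regulation of a tetO-containing promoter dependent on theophylline. The dCas9 and effector proteins are not encoded here and must be supplied separately. Part of the plasmid derives from an earlier scaffold RNA construct.
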