Features (pLannotate 1.2.2; 21 found; start..end, strand, type, name):
     68..86      +  promoter       T7 promoter: promoter for bacteriophage T7 RNA polymerase
    112..380     +  promoter       SNR52 promoter: promoter for the S. cerevisiae small nucleolar RNA gene SNR52
    379..401     -  protein_bind   tetracycline response element (fragment): contains seven copies of the tetracycline operator tetO tetracycline repressor TetR
    401..461     +  misc_RNA       gRNA scaffold (fragment): guide RNA scaffold for the Streptococcus pyogenes CRISPR/Cas9 system
    547..566     +  terminator     SUP4 terminator: transcription terminator for the S. cerevisiae SUP4 tRNA gene
    595..613     -  promoter       T3 promoter: promoter for bacteriophage T3 RNA polymerase
    658..674     -  protein_bind   lac operator: The lac repressor binds to the lac operator to inhibit transcription in E. coli. This inhibition can be relieved by adding lactose or isopropyl-β-D-thiogalactopyranoside (IPTG). lac repressor encoded by lacI
    682..712     -  promoter       lac promoter: promoter for the E. coli lac operon
    727..748     -  protein_bind   CAP binding site: CAP binding activates transcription in the presence of cAMP. E. coli catabolite activator protein
    761..853     -  CDS            lacI (fragment): lac repressor; lacI; The lac repressor binds to the lac operator to inhibit transcription in E. coli. This inhibition can be relieved by adding lactose or isopropyl-β-D-thiogalactopyranoside (IPTG).
   1036..1624    -  rep_origin     ori: high-copy-number ColE1/pMB1/pBR322/pUC origin of replication
   1795..2655    -  CDS            AmpR: β-lactamase; bla; confers resistance to ampicillin, carbenicillin, and related antibiotics
   2656..2760    -  promoter       AmpR promoter: bla
   2797..3301    +  misc_feature   CEN/ARS: S. cerevisiae CEN6 centromere fused to an autonomously replicating sequence
   3369..3404    +  CDS            rop (fragment): Rop protein, which maintains plasmids at low copy number; rop
   3506..3555    +  misc_feature   bom (fragment): basis of mobility region from pBR322
   3563..3778    +  promoter       URA3 promoter: S. cerevisiae URA3
   3779..4582    +  CDS            URA3: orotidine-5'-phosphate decarboxylase, required for uracil biosynthesis; S. cerevisiae URA3; yeast auxotrophic marker, counterselectable with 5-fluoroorotic acid (5-FOA)
   4661..4712    +  misc_feature   bom (fragment): basis of mobility region from pBR322
   4740..5168    -  rep_origin     f1 ori (sequence partly withheld): f1 bacteriophage origin of replication; arrow indicates direction of (+) strand synthesis
   5172..65      -  CDS            lacZα (fragment) (across the origin): LacZα fragment of β-galactosidase; lacZ fragment
>Addgene plasmid #240211 | pSC-MRscRNA | addgene full sequence | sequence record 484253 | Addgene NGS Result
GCGATTAAGTTGGGTAACGCCAGGGTTTTCCCAGTCACGACGTTGTAAAACGACGGCCAGTGAATTGTAA
TACGACTCACTATAGGGCGAATTGGAGCTCACTCGGAATTCTCTTTGAAAAGATAATGTATGATTATGCT
TTCACTCATATTTATACAGAAACTTGATGTTTTCTTTCGAGTATATACAAGGTGATTACATGTACGTTTG
AAGTACAACTCTAGATTTTGTAGTGCCCTCTTGGGCTAGCGGTAAAGGTGCGCATTTTTTCACACCCTAC
AATGTTCTGTTCAAAAGATTTTGGTCAAACGCTGTAGAAGTGAAAGTTGGTGCGCATGTTTCGGCGTTCG
AAACTTCTCCGCAGTGAAAGATAAATGATCACTTTTCTCTATCACTGATAGTTTTAGAGCTAGAAATAGC
AAGTTAAAATAAGGCTAGTCCGTTATCAACTTGAAAAAGTGTGTATGTGATCTGATACCAGCCTCATAGC
TTGAGGATCACCCAAGTGGAGCGGAAACGCTGGCCCTTGGCAGCAGATCGCATACTTTTTTTTGTTTTTT
ATGTCTCTGCAGAGTTCGGTACCAGCTTTTGTTCCCTTTAGTGAGGGTTAATTTCGAGCTTGGCGTAATC
ATGGTCATAGCTGTTTCCTGTGTGAAATTGTTATCCGCTCACAATTCCACACAACATACGAGCCGGAAGC
ATAAAGTGTAAAGCCTGGGGTGCCTAATGAGTGAGCTAACTCACATTAATTGCGTTGCGCTCACTGCCCG
CTTTCCAGTCGGGAAACCTGTCGTGCCAGCTGCATTAATGAATCGGCCAACGCGCGGGGAGAGGCGGTTT
TCGTATTGGGCGCTCTTCCGCTTCCTCGCTCACTGACTCGCTGCGCTCGGTCGTTCGGCTGCGGCGAGCG
GTATCAGCTCACTCAAAGGCGGTAATACGGTTATCCACAGAATCAGGGGATAACGCAGGAAAGAACATGT
GAGCAAAAGGCCAGCAAAAGGCCAGGAACCGTAAAAAGGCCGCGTTGCTGGCGTTTTTCCATAGGCTCCG
CCCCCCTGACGAGCATCACAAAAATCGACGCTCAAGTCAGAGGTGGCGAAACCCGACAGGACTATAAAGA
TACCAGGCGTTTCCCCCTGGAAGCTCCCTCGTGCGCTCTCCTGTTCCGACCCTGCCGCTTACCGGATACC
TGTCCGCCTTTCTCCCTTCGGGAAGCGTGGCGCTTTCTCATAGCTCACGCTGTAGGTATCTCAGTTCGGT
GTAGGTCGTTCGCTCCAAGCTGGGCTGTGTGCACGAACCCCCCGTTCAGCCCGACCGCTGCGCCTTATCC
GGTAACTATCGTCTTGAGTCCAACCCGGTAAGACACGACTTATCGCCACTGGCAGCAGCCACTGGTAACA
GGATTAGCAGAGCGAGGTATGTAGGCGGTGCTACAGAGTTCTTGAAGTGGTGGCCTAACTACGGCTACAC
TAGAAGAACAGTATTTGGTATCTGCGCTCTGCTGAAGCCAGTTACCTTCGGAAAAAGAGTTGGTAGCTCT
TGATCCGGCAAACAAACCACCGCTGGTAGCGGTGGTTTTTTTGTTTGCAAGCAGCAGATTACGCGCAGAA
AAAAAGGATCTCAAGAAGATCCTTTGATCTTTTCTACGGGGTCTGACGCTCAGTGGAACGAAAACTCACG
TTAAGGGATTTTGGTCATGAGATTATCAAAAAGGATCTTCACCTAGATCCTTTTAAATTAAAAATGAAGT
TTTAAATCAATCTAAAGTATATATGAGTAAACTTGGTCTGACAGTTACCAATGCTTAATCAGTGAGGCAC
CTATCTCAGCGATCTGTCTATTTCGTTCATCCATAGTTGCCTGACTCCCCGTCGTGTAGATAACTACGAT
ACGGGAGGGCTTACCATCTGGCCCCAGTGCTGCAATGATACCGCGAGACCCACGCTCACCGGCTCCAGAT
TTATCAGCAATAAACCAGCCAGCCGGAAGGGCCGAGCGCAGAAGTGGTCCTGCAACTTTATCCGCCTCCA
TCCAGTCTATTAATTGTTGCCGGGAAGCTAGAGTAAGTAGTTCGCCAGTTAATAGTTTGCGCAACGTTGT
TGCCATTGCTACAGGCATCGTGGTGTCACGCTCGTCGTTTGGTATGGCTTCATTCAGCTCCGGTTCCCAA
CGATCAAGGCGAGTTACATGATCCCCCATGTTGTGCAAAAAAGCGGTTAGCTCCTTCGGTCCTCCGATCG
TTGTCAGAAGTAAGTTGGCCGCAGTGTTATCACTCATGGTTATGGCAGCACTGCATAATTCTCTTACTGT
CATGCCATCCGTAAGATGCTTTTCTGTGACTGGTGAGTACTCAACCAAGTCATTCTGAGAATAGTGTATG
CGGCGACCGAGTTGCTCTTGCCCGGCGTCAATACGGGATAATACCGCGCCACATAGCAGAACTTTAAAAG
TGCTCATCATTGGAAAACGTTCTTCGGGGCGAAAACTCTCAAGGATCTTACCGCTGTTGAGATCCAGTTC
GATGTAACCCACTCGTGCACCCAACTGATCTTCAGCATCTTTTACTTTCACCAGCGTTTCTGGGTGAGCA
AAAACAGGAAGGCAAAATGCCGCAAAAAAGGGAATAAGGGCGACACGGAAATGTTGAATACTCATACTCT
TCCTTTTTCAATATTATTGAAGCATTTATCAGGGTTATTGTCTCATGAGCGGATACATATTTGAATGTAT
TTAGAAAAATAAACAAATAGGGGTTCCGCGCACATTTCCCCGAAAAGTGCCACCTGGGTCCTTTTCATCA
CGTGCTATAAAAATAATTATAATTTAAATTTTTTAATATAAATATATAAATTAAAAATAGAAAGTAAAAA
AAGAAATTAAAGAAAAAATAGTTTTTGTTTTCCGAAGATGTAAAAGACTCTAGGGGGATCGCCAACAAAT
ACTACCTTTTATCTTGCTCTTCCTGCTCTCAGGTATTAATGCCGAATTGTTTCATCTTGTCTGTGTAGAA
GACCACACACGAAAATCCTGTGATTTTACATTTTACTTATCGTTAATCGAATGTATATCTATTTAATCTG
CTTTTCTTGTCTAATAAATATATATGTAAAGTACGCTTTTTGTTGAAATTTTTTAAACCTTTGTTTATTT
TTTTTTTCTTCATTCCGTAACTCTTCTACCTTCTTTATTTACTTTCTAAAATCCAAATACAAAACATAAA
AATAAATAAACACAGAGTAAATTCCCAAATTATTCCATCATTAAAAGATACGAGGCGCGTGTAAGTTACA
GGCAAGCGATCCGTCTAAGAAACCATTATTATCATGACATTAACCTATAAAAATAGGCGTATCACGAGGC
CCTTTCGTCTCGCGCGTTTCGGTGATGACGGTGAAAACCTCTGACACATGCAGCTCCCGGAGACGGTCAC
AGCTTGTCTGTAAGCGGATGCCGGGAGCAGACAAGCCCGTCAGGGCGCGTCAGTGGGTGTTGGCGGGTGT
CGGGGCTGGCTTAACTATGCGGCATCAGAGCAGATTGTACTGAGAGTGCACCATACCACCTTTTCAATTC
ATCATTTTTTTTTTATTCTTTTTTTTGATTTCGGTTTCCTTGAAATTTTTTTGATTCGGTAATCTCCGAA
CAGAAGGAAGAACGAAGGAAGGAGCACAGACTTAGATTGGTATATATACGCATATGTAGTGTTGAAGAAA
CATGAAATTGCCCAGTATTCTTAACCCAACTGCACAGAACAAAAACGTGCAGGAAACGAAGATAAATCAT
GTCGAAAGCTACATATAAGGAACGTGCTGCTACTCATCCTAGTCCTGTTGCTGCCAAGCTATTTAATATC
ATGCACGAAAAGCAAACAAACTTGTGTGCTTCATTGGATGTTCGTACCACCAAGGAATTACTGGAGTTAG
TTGAAGCATTAGGTCCCAAAATTTGTTTACTAAAAACACATGTGGATATCTTGACTGATTTTTCCATGGA
GGGCACAGTTAAGCCGCTAAAGGCATTATCCGCCAAGTACAATTTTTTACTCTTCGAAGACAGAAAATTT
GCTGACATTGGTAATACAGTCAAATTGCAGTACTCTGCGGGTGTATACAGAATAGCAGAATGGGCAGACA
TTACGAATGCACACGGTGTGGTGGGCCCAGGTATTGTTAGCGGTTTGAAGCAGGCGGCAGAAGAAGTAAC
AAAGGAACCTAGAGGCCTTTTGATGTTAGCAGAATTGTCATGCAAGGGCTCCCTATCTACTGGAGAATAT
ACTAAGGGTACTGTTGACATTGCGAAGAGCGACAAAGATTTTGTTATCGGCTTTATTGCTCAAAGAGACA
TGGGTGGAAGAGATGAAGGTTACGATTGGTTGATTATGACACCCGGTGTGGGTTTAGATGACAAGGGAGA
CGCATTGGGTCAACAGTATAGAACCGTGGATGATGTGGTCTCTACAGGATCTGACATTATTATTGTTGGA
AGAGGACTATTTGCAAAGGGAAGGGATGCTAAGGTAGAGGGTGAACGTTACAGAAAAGCAGGCTGGGAAG
CATATTTGAGAAGATGCGGCCAGCAAAACTAAAAAACTGTATTATAAGTAAATGCATGTATACTAAACTC
ACAAATTAGAGCTTCAATTTAATTATATCAGTTATTACCCTATGCGGTGTGAAATACCGCACAGATGCGT
AAGGAGAAAATACCGCATCAGGAAATTGTAAGCGTTAATATTTTGTTAAAATTCGCGTTAAATTTTTGTT
AAATCAGCTCATTTTTTAACCAATAGGCCGAAATCGGCAAAATCCCTTATAAATCAAAAGAATAGACCGA
GATAGGGT
[37 nt withheld, positions 4839-4875]
AAAGAACGTGGACTCCAACGTCAAAGG
[49 nt withheld, positions 4903-4951]
T
[91 nt withheld, positions 4953-5043]
G
[124 nt withheld, positions 5045-5168]
CCATTCGCCATTCAGGCTGCGCAACTGTTGGGAAGGGCGATCGGTGCGGGCCTCTTCGCTATTACGCCAG
CTGGCGAAAGGGGGATGTGCTGCAAG
